>Addgene plasmid #91534 | pHH0103_SORBS3-1/3 | addgene full sequence | sequence record 192593 | Addgene NGS Result
AAAAATAGGCGTATCACGAGGCCCTTTCGTCTTCAAGAATTCCCGACACCATCGAATGGTGCAAAACCTT
TCGCGGTATGGCATGATAGCGCCCGGAAGAGAGTCAATTCAGGGTGGTGAATGTGAAACCAGTAACGTTA
TACGATGTCGCAGAGTATGCCGGTGTCTCTTATCAGACCGTTTCCCGCGTGGTGAACCAGGCCAGCCACG
TTTCTGCGAAAACGCGGGAAAAAGTGGAAGCGGCGATGGCGGAGCTGAATTACATTCCCAACCGCGTGGC
ACAACAACTGGCGGGCAAACAGTCGTTGCTGATTGGCGTTGCCACCTCCAGTCTGGCCCTGCACGCGCCG
TCGCAAATTGTCGCGGCGATTAAATCTCGCGCCGATCAACTGGGTGCCAGCGTGGTGGTGTCGATGGTAG
AACGAAGCGGCGTCGAAGCCTGTAAAGCGGCGGTGCACAATCTTCTCGCGCAACGCGTCAGTGGGCTGAT
CATTAACTATCCGCTGGATGACCAGGATGCCATTGCTGTGGAAGCTGCCTGCACTAATGTTCCGGCGTTA
TTTCTTGATGTCTCTGACCAGACACCCATCAACAGTATTATTTTCTCCCATGAAGACGGTACGCGACTGG
GCGTGGAGCATCTGGTCGCATTGGGTCACCAGCAAATCGCGCTGTTAGCGGGCCCATTAAGTTCTGTCTC
GGCGCGTCTGCGTCTGGCTGGCTGGCATAAATATCTCACTCGCAATCAAATTCAGCCGATAGCGGAACGG
GAAGGCGACTGGAGTGCCATGTCCGGTTTTCAACAAACCATGCAAATGCTGAATGAGGGCATCGTTCCCA
CTGCGATGCTGGTTGCCAACGATCAGATGGCGCTGGGCGCAATGCGCGCCATTACCGAGTCCGGGCTGCG
CGTTGGTGCGGATATCTCGGTAGTGGGATACGACGATACCGAAGACAGCTCATGTTATATCCCGCCGTTA
ACCACCATCAAACAGGATTTTCGCCTGCTGGGGCAAACCAGCGTGGACCGCTTGCTGCAACTCTCTCAGG
GCCAGGCGGTGAAGGGCAATCAGCTGTTGCCCGTCTCACTGGTGAAAAGAAAAACCACCCTGGCGCCCAA
TACGCAAACCGCCTCTCCCCGCGCGTTGGCCGATTCATTAATGCAGCTGGCACGACAGGTTTCCCGACTG
GAAAGCGGGCAGTGAGCGCAACGCAATTAATGTAAGTTAGCTCACTCATTAGGCACAATTCTCATGTTTG
ACAGCTTATCATCGACTGCACGGTGCACCAATGCTTCTGGCGTCAGGCAGCCATCGGAAGCTGTGGTATG
GCTGTGCAGGTCGTAAATCACTGCATAATTCGTGTCGCTCAAGGCGCACTCCCGTTCTGGATAATGTTTT
TTGCGCCGACATCATAACGGTTCTGGCAAATATTCTGAAATGAGCTGTTGACAATTAATCATCGGCTCGT
ATAATGTGTGGAATTGTGAGCGGATAACAATTTCACACAGGAAACAGCCAGTCCGTTTAGGTGTTTTCAC
GAGCACTTCACCAACAAGGACCATAGATTATGAAAATCGAAGAACACCATCACCATCACCATTCCAGCGG
TAAGCTTATGTCCCCTATACTAGGTTATTGGAAAATTAAGGGCCTTGTGCAACCCACTCGACTTCTTTTG
GAATATCTTGAAGAAAAATATGAAGAGCATTTGTATGAGCGCGATGAAGGTGATAAATGGCGAAACAAAA
AGTTTGAATTGGGTTTGGAGTTTCCCAATCTTCCTTATTATATTGATGGTGATGTTAAATTAACACAGTC
TATGGCCATCATACGTTATATAGCTGACAAGCACAACATGTTGGGTGGTTGTCCAAAAGAGCGTGCAGAG
ATTTCAATGCTTGAAGGAGCGGTTTTGGATATTAGATACGGTGTTTCGAGAATTGCATATAGTAAAGACT
TTGAAACTCTCAAAGTTGATTTTCTTAGCAAGCTACCTGAAATGCTGAAAATGTTCGAAGATCGTTTATG
TCATAAAACATATTTAAATGGTGATCATGTAACCCATCCTGACTTCATGTTGTATGACGCTCTTGATGTT
GTTTTATACATGGACCCAATGTGCCTGGATGCGTTCCCAAAATTAGTTTGTTTTAAAAAACGTATTGAAG
CTATCCCACAAATTGATAAGTACTTGAAATCCAGCAAGTATATAGCATGGCCTTTGCAGGGCTGGCAAGC
CACGTTTGGTGGTGGCGACCATCCTCCAAAATCGGATCTGGAAGTTCTGTTCCAGGGGCCCCTGTCCAGC
GGTCTGGTTCCGCGTGGTTCCGGTACCGCGGCCCAGCCGGCCAAAGCAGCCCGTCTGAAATTTGATTTTC
AGGCCCAGTCCCCAAAAGAACTGACCCTGCAAAAAGGTGATATTGTTTACATTCATAAAGAAGTTGACAA
AAACTGGCTGGAAGGTGAACATCATGGTCGTCTTGGTATCTTTCCAGCCAACTACGTTGAAGTTCTGCCA
GCGGCCGCATA
[142 nt withheld, positions 2532-2673]
C
[98 nt withheld, positions 2675-2772]
AGTTTGTACTGGTGACGAAACTCAGTGTCTAGCTAGAGTGGC
[149 nt withheld, positions 2815-2963]
T
[41 nt withheld, positions 2965-3005]
T
[62 nt withheld, positions 3007-3068]
A
[35 nt withheld, positions 3070-3104]
CCTCCCTCAATCGGTTGAATGTCGCCCTTTTGTCTTTGGCGCTGGTAAACCATATGAA
[86 nt withheld, positions 3163-3248]
T
[54 nt withheld, positions 3250-3303]
CTAGCGCCGCCCTATACCTTGTCTGCCTCCCCGCGTTGCGTCGCGGTGCATGGAGCCGGGCCACCTCGAC
CTGAATGGAAGCCGGCGGCACCTCGCTAACGGATTCACCACTCCAAGAATTGGAGCCAATCAATTCTTGC
GGAGAACTGTGAATGCGCAAACCAACCCTTGGCAGAACATATCCATCGCGTCCGCCATCTCCAGCAGCCG
CACGCGGCGCATCTCGGGCAGCGTTGGGTCCTGGCCACGGGTGCGCATGATCGTGCTCCTGTCGTTGAGG
ACCCGGCTAGGCTGGCGGGGTTGCCTTACTGGTTAGCAGAATGAATCACCGATACGCGAGCGAACGTGAA
GCGACTGCTGCTGCAAAACGTCTGCGACCTGAGCAACAACATGAATGGTCTTCGGTTTCCGTGTTTCGTA
AAGTCTGGAAACGCGGAAGTCAGCGCCCTGCACCATTATGTTCCGGATCTGCATCGCAGGATGCTGCTGG
CTACCCTGTGGAACACCTACATCTGTATTAACGAAGCGCTGGCATTGACCCTGAGTGATTTTTCTCTGGT
CCCGCCGCATCCATACCGCCAGTTGTTTACCCTCACAACGTTCCAGTAACCGGGCATGTTCATCATCAGT
AACCCGTATCGTGAGCATCCTCTCTCGTTTCATCGGTATCATTACCCCCATGAACAGAAATCCCCCTTAC
ACGGAGGCATCAGTGACCAAACAGGAAAAAACCGCCCTTAACATGGCCCGCTTTATCAGAAGCCAGACAT
TAACGCTTCTGGAGAAACTCAACGAGCTGGACGCGGATGAACAGGCAGACATCTGTGAATCGCTTCACGA
CCACGCTGATGAGCTTTACCGCAGGATCCGCGAAATTGTAAGCGTTAATATTTTGTTAAAATTCGCGTTA
AATTTTTGTTAAATCAGCTCATTTTTTAACCAATAGGCCGAAATCGGCAAAATCCCTTATAAATCAAAAG
AATAGACCGAGATAGGGT
[37 nt withheld, positions 4302-4338]
AAAGAACGTGGACTCCAACGTCAAAGG
[49 nt withheld, positions 4366-4414]
T
[91 nt withheld, positions 4416-4506]
G
[124 nt withheld, positions 4508-4631]
CGCGGATCCTGCCTCGCGCGTTTCGGTGATGACGGTGAAAACCTCTGACACATGCAGCTCCCGGAGACGG
TCACAGCTTGTCTGTAAGCGGATGCCGGGAGCAGACAAGCCCGTCAGGGCGCGTCAGCGGGTGTTGGCGG
GTGTCGGGGCGCAGCCATGACCCAGTCACGTAGCGATAGCGGAGTGTATACTGGCTTAACTATGCGGCAT
CAGAGCAGATTGTACTGAGAGTGCACCATATGCGGTGTGAAATACCGCACAGATGCGTAAGGAGAAAATA
CCGCATCAGGCGCTCTTCCGCTTCCTCGCTCACTGACTCGCTGCGCTCGGTCGTTCGGCTGCGGCGAGCG
GTATCAGCTCACTCAAAGGCGGTAATACGGTTATCCACAGAATCAGGGGATAACGCAGGAAAGAACATGT
GAGCAAAAGGCCAGCAAAAGGCCAGGAACCGTAAAAAGGCCGCGTTGCTGGCGTTTTTCCATAGGCTCCG
CCCCCCTGACGAGCATCACAAAAATCGACGCTCAAGTCAGAGGTGGCGAAACCCGACAGGACTATAAAGA
TACCAGGGTTTCCCCCTGGAAGCTCCCTCGTGCGCTCTCCTGTTCCGACCCTGCCGCTTACCGGATACCT
GTCCGCCTTTCTCCCTTCGGGAAGCGTGGCGCTTTCTCATAGCTCACGCTGTAGGTATCTCAGTTCGGTG
TAGGTCGTTCGCTCCAAGCTGGGCTGTGTGCACGAACCCCCCGTTCAGCCCGACCGCTGCGCCTTATCCG
GTAACTATCGTCTTGAGTCCAACCCGGTAAGACACGACTTATCGCCACTGGCAGCAGCCACTGGTAACAG
GATTAGCAGAGCGAGGTATGTAGGCGGTGCTACAGAGTTCTTGAAGTGGTGGCCTAACTACGGCTACACT
AGAAGGACAGTATTTGGTATCTGCGCTCTGCTGAAGCCAGTTACCTTCGGAAAAAGAGTTGGTAGCTCTT
GATCCGGCAAACAAACCACCGCTGGTAGCGGTGGTTTTTTTGTTTGCAAGCAGCAGATTACGCGCAGAAA
AAAAGGATCTCAAGAAGATCCTTTGATCTTTTCTACGGGGTCTGACGCTCAGTGGAACGAAAACTCACGT
TAAGGGATTTTGGTCATGAGATTATCAAAAAGGATCTTCACCTAGATCCTTTTAAATTAAAAATGAAGTT
TTAAATCAATCTAAAGTATATATGAGTAAACTTGGTCTGACAGTTACCAATGCTTAATCAGTGAGGCACC
TATCTCAGCGATCTGTCTATTTCGTTCATCCATAGTTGCCTGACTCCCCGTCGTGTAGATAACTACGATA
CGGGAGGGCTTACCATCTGGCCCCAGTGCTGCAATGATACCGCGAGACCCACGCTCACCGGCTCCAGATT
TATCAGCAATAAACCAGCCAGCCGGAAGGGCCGAGCGCAGAAGTGGTCCTGCAACTTTATCCGCCTCCAT
CCAGTCTATTAATTGTTGCCGGGAAGCTAGAGTAAGTAGTTCGCCAGTTAATAGTTTGCGCAACGTTGTT
GCCATTGCTGCAGGCATCGTGGTGTCACGCTCGTCGTTTGGTATGGCTTCATTCAGCTCCGGTTCCCAAC
GATCAAGGCGAGTTACATGATCCCCCATGTTGTGCAAAAAAGCGGTTAGCTCCTTCGGTCCTCCGATCGT
TGTCAGAAGTAAGTTGGCCGCAGTGTTATCACTCATGGTTATGGCAGCACTGCATAATTCTCTTACTGTC
ATGCCATCCGTAAGATGCTTTTCTGTGACTGGTGAGTACTCAACCAAGTCATTCTGAGAATAGTGTATGC
GGCGACCGAGTTGCTCTTGCCCGGCGTCAACACGGGATAATACCGCGCCACATAGCAGAACTTTAAAAGT
GCTCATCATTGGAAAACGTTCTTCGGGGCGAAAACTCTCAAGGATCTTACCGCTGTTGAGATCCAGTTCG
ATGTAACCCACTCGTGCACCCAACTGATCTTCAGCATCTTTTACTTTCACCAGCGTTTCTGGGTGAGCAA
AAACAGGAAGGCAAAATGCCGCAAAAAAGGGAATAAGGGCGACACGGAAATGTTGAATACTCATACTCTT
CCTTTTTCAATATTATTGAAGCATTTATCAGGGTTATTGTCTCATGAGCGGATACATATTTGAATGTATT
TAGAAAAATAAACAAATAGGGGTTCCGCGCACATTTCCCCGAAAAGTGCCACCTGACGTCTAAGAAACCA
TTATTATCATGACATTAACCTAT
Features (pLannotate 1.2.2; 21 found; start..end, strand, type, name):
     45..122     +  promoter       lacIq promoter: lacI (mutant); In the lacIq allele, a single base change in the promoter boosts expression of the lacI gene about 10-fold.
    123..1205    +  CDS            lacI: lac repressor; lacI; The lac repressor binds to the lac operator to inhibit transcription in E. coli. This inhibition can be relieved by adding lactose or isopropyl-β-D-thiogalactopyranoside (IPTG).
   1218..1239    +  protein_bind   CAP binding site: CAP binding activates transcription in the presence of cAMP. E. coli catabolite activator protein
   1258..1275    +  promoter       tet promoter (fragment): E. coli promoter for tetracycline efflux protein gene
   1448..1476    +  promoter       tac promoter: strong E. coli promoter; hybrid between the trp and lac UV5 promoters
   1484..1500    +  protein_bind   lac operator: The lac repressor binds to the lac operator to inhibit transcription in E. coli. This inhibition can be relieved by adding lactose or isopropyl-β-D-thiogalactopyranoside (IPTG). lac repressor encoded by lacI
   1585..1602    +  CDS            6xHis: 6xHis affinity tag
   1618..2271    +  CDS            GST26_SCHJA: Experimental evidence at protein level: Swiss-Prot protein existence level 1. GST isoenzymes appear to play a central role in the parasite detoxification system. Other functions are also suspected including a role in increasing the solubility of haematin in the parasite gut. From Schistosoma japonicum (Blood fluke).
   2320..2523    +  CDS            SORBS3 (fragment): VINEX_HUMAN - Also known as SCAM1. Experimental evidence at protein level: Swiss-Prot protein existence level 1. Vinexin alpha isoform promotes up-regulation of actin stress fiber formation. Vinexin beta isoform plays a role in cell spreading and enhances the activation of JNK/SAPK in response to EGF stimulation by using its third SH3 domain. From Homo sapiens (Human).
   2536..2583    +  terminator     fd terminator (sequence withheld): central terminator from bacteriophage fd (Otsuka and Kunisawa, 1982)
   2588..2800    +  CDS            M13 gene III (fragment) (sequence partly withheld): pIII; III; minor coat protein
   2815..3285    +  CDS            M13 gene III (fragment) (sequence partly withheld): pIII; III; minor coat protein
   3307..3377    +  CDS            TcR (fragment): tetracycline efflux protein; tet; confers resistance to tetracycline
   3619..3999    -  CDS            YPB1_ECOLX: Protein predicted: Swiss-Prot protein existence level 4. From Escherichia coli.
   4016..4167    +  CDS            rop (fragment): Rop protein, which maintains plasmids at low copy number; rop
   4203..4631    -  rep_origin     f1 ori (sequence partly withheld): f1 bacteriophage origin of replication; arrow indicates direction of (+) strand synthesis
   4640..4679    +  CDS            rop (fragment): Rop protein, which maintains plasmids at low copy number; rop
   4781..4921    +  misc_feature   bom: basis of mobility region from pBR322
   5107..5694    -  rep_origin     ori: high-copy-number ColE1/pMB1/pBR322/pUC origin of replication
   5865..6725    -  CDS            AmpR: β-lactamase; bla; confers resistance to ampicillin, carbenicillin, and related antibiotics
   6726..6830    -  promoter       AmpR promoter: bla
