[The description below was written by a language model from this plasmid's Addgene catalogue record and pLannotate feature annotations shown in this document.]
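Description:
pHH0103_SORBS3-1/3 is a 6,894-nt bacterial expression plasmid built on the pHH0103 backbone for producing and purifying a human SH3 domain in E. coli. The name suggests the first of the three SH3 domains of SORBS3 (vinexin, also known as SCAM1), though the record does not spell this out. The plasmid replicates from a ColE1/pBR322-type origin, with the pBR322 bom region nearby, and is selected with ampicillin through the β-lactamase gene and its native promoter. The catalogue lists it as low copy. The rop gene appears only as two fragments flanking an f1 phage origin, so it seems to be interrupted by that insertion.

Expression is driven by the strong hybrid tac promoter followed by a lac operator. The plasmid also carries lacI under the up-mutated lacIq promoter, which supplies enough repressor to keep transcription off until IPTG is added. The open reading frame begins with a 6xHis tag, continues into Schistosoma japonicum glutathione S-transferase, and ends with the SORBS3 fragment. The insert is recorded as 221 bp, cloned between SfiI and NotI sites, and about 204 nt of it is annotated as SORBS3 coding sequence. The resulting His-GST-SH3 fusion can be captured on either nickel or glutathione resin.

A bacteriophage fd terminator lies just downstream of the insert. It is followed by fragments of M13 gene III and of the tetracycline resistance gene. Together with the f1 origin, these suggest the backbone derives from a phage-display phagemid; they are probably vestigial here, though the record does not say so. The construct belongs to a collection made for systematic analysis of binding specificities across the human SH3 domain family.
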