Addgene plasmid #91534: pHH0103_SORBS3-1/3
Purpose: Protein expression and purification of human SH3 domain construct SORBS3-1/3
Depositing lab: Sachdev Sidhu. Depositing organization: University of Toronto. Publication: Comprehensive Analysis of the Human SH3 Domain Family Reveals a Wide Variety of Non-canonical Specificities. Teyra J, Huang H, Jain S, Guan X, Dong A, Liu Y, Tempel W, Min J, Tong Y, Kim PM, Bader GD, Sidhu SS. Structure. 2017 Oct 3;25(10):1598-1610.e3. doi: 10.1016/j.str.2017.07.017. Epub 2017 Sep 7. PubMed 28890361.
Backbone
  Vector backbone: pHH0103
  Vector type: Bacterial Expression
Growth in bacteria
  Bacterial resistance: Ampicillin, 100 μg/mL
  Growth temperature: 37°C
  Growth strain: DH5alpha
  Copy number: Low Copy
Gene/Insert
  Gene/Insert name: SORBS3-1/3
  Species: H. sapiens (human)
  Insert size (bp): 221
  Entrez Gene: SORBS3 (a.k.a. SCAM-1, SCAM1, SH3D4)
  Cloning method: Restriction Enzyme; 5′ cloning site Sfi1 (unknown if destroyed); 3′ cloning site Not1 (unknown if destroyed)
Terms and licenses: Academic/Nonprofit Terms; Industry Terms: Not Available to Industry
How to cite: pHH0103_SORBS3-1/3 was a gift from Sachdev Sidhu (Addgene plasmid # 91534 ; http://n2t.net/addgene:91534 ; RRID:Addgene_91534)
