>Addgene plasmid #91534 | pHH0103_SORBS3-1/3 | depositor partial sequence | sequence record 176022 | insert sequence
GGTACCGAATTCGGATCCGCGCGCTGAAAGCAGCCCGTCTGAAATTTGATTTTCAGGCCCAGTCCCCAAA
AGAACTGACCCTGCAAAAAGGTGATATTGTTTACATTCATAAAGAAGTTGACAAAAACTGGCTGGAAGGT
GAACATCATGGTCGTCTTGGTATCTTTCCAGCCAACTACGTTGAAGTTCTGCCAGCGGCCGCTAGCTAAG
TCGACGAGCTC
